>Addgene plasmid #126059 | pTEI119 | addgene full sequence | sequence record 246113 | Addgene NGS Result
GAACAGGAGAGCGCACGAGGGAGCTTCCAGGGGGAAACGCCTGGTATCTTTATAGTCCTGTCGGGTTTCG
CCACCTCTGACTTGAGCGTCGATTTTTGTGATGCTCGTCAGGGGGGCGGAGCCTATGGAAAAACGCCAGC
AACGCGGCCTTTTTACGGTTCCTGGCCTTTTGCTGGCCTTTTGCTCACATGTTCTTTCCTGCGTTATCCC
CTGATTCTGTGGATAACCGTATTACCGCCTTTGAGTGAGCTGATACCGCTCGCCGCAGCCGAACGACCGA
GCGCAGCGAGTCAGTGAGCGAGGAAGCGGAAGAGCGCCCAATACGCAAACCGCCTCTCCCCGCGCGTTGG
CCGATTCATTAATCACTCTGTGGTCTCACCATGACCACCGCTGTCACCGCCGCTGTTTCTTTCCCCTCTA
CCAAAACCACCTCTCTCTCCGCCCGAAGCTCCTCCGTCATTTCCCCTGACAAAATCAGCTACAAAAAGGT
TCCTTTGTACTACAGGAATGTATCTGCAACTGGGAAAATGGGACCCATCAGGGCCGCAATGTGAGACCAC
GAAGTGGCTCTTCAGTGGACGAAAGGGCCTCGTGATACGCCTATTTTTATAGGTTAATGTCATGATAATA
ATGGTTTCTTAGACGTCAGGTGGCACTTTTCGGGGAAATGTGCGCGGAACCCCTATTTGTTTATTTTTCT
AAATACATTCAAATATGTATCCGCTCATGAGACAATAACCCTGATAAATGCTTCAATAATATTGAAAAAG
GAAGAGTATGCGCTCACGCAACTGGTCCAGAACCTTGACCGAACGCAGCGGTGGTAACGGCGCAGTGGCG
GTTTTCATGGCTTGTTATGACTGTTTTTTTTTGGGGTACAGTCTATGCCTCGGGCATCCAAGCAGCAAGC
GCGTTACGCCGTGGGTCGATGTTTGATGTTATGGAGCAGCAACGATGTTACGCAGCAGGGCAGTCGCCCT
AAAACAAAGTTAAACATCATGAGGGAAGCGGTGATCGCCGAAGTATCGACTCAACTATCAGAGGTAGTTG
GCGTCATCGAGCGCCATCTCGAACCGACGTTGCTGGCCGTACATTTGTACGGCTCCGCAGTGGATGGCGG
CCTGAAGCCACACAGCGATATTGATTTGCTGGTTACGGTGACCGTAAGGCTTGATGAAACAACGCGGCGA
GCTTTGATCAACGACCTTTTGGAAACTTCGGCTTCCCCTGGAGAGAGCGAGATTCTCCGCGCTGTAGAAG
TCACCATTGTTGTGCACGACGACATCATTCCGTGGCGTTATCCAGCTAAGCGCGAACTGCAATTTGGAGA
ATGGCAGCGCAATGACATTCTTGCAGGTATCTTCGAGCCAGCCACGATCGACATTGATCTGGCTATCTTG
CTGACAAAAGCAAGAGAACATAGCGTTGCCTTGGTAGGTCCAGCGGCGGAGGAACTCTTTGATCCGGTTC
CTGAACAGGATCTATTTGAGGCGCTAAATGAAACCTTAACGCTATGGAACTCGCCGCCCGACTGGGCTGG
CGATGAGCGAAATGTAGTGCTTACGTTGTCCCGCATTTGGTACAGCGCAGTAACCGGCAAAATCGCGCCG
AAGGATGTCGCTGCCGACTGGGCAATGGAGCGCCTGCCGGCCCAGTATCAGCCCGTCATACTTGAAGCTA
GACAGGCTTATCTTGGACAAGAAGAAGATCGCTTGGCCTCGCGCGCAGATCAGTTGGAAGAATTTGTCCA
TTACGTAAAAGGCGAGATCACCAAGGTAGTCGGCAAATAACTGTCAGACCAAGTTTACTCATATATACTT
TAGATTGATTTAAAACTTCATTTTTAATTTAAAAGGATCTAGGTGAAGATCCTTTTTGATAATCTCATGA
CCAAAATCCCTTAACGTGAGTTTTCGTTCCACTGAGCGTCAGACCCCGTAGAAAAGATCAAAGGATCTTC
TTGAGATCCTTTTTTTCTGCGCGTAATCTGCTGCTTGCAAACAAAAAAACCACCGCTACCAGCGGTGGTT
TGTTTGCCGGATCAAGAGCTACCAACTCTTTTTCCGAAGGTAACTGGCTTCAGCAGAGCGCAGATACCAA
ATACTGTTCTTCTAGTGTAGCCGTAGTTAGGCCACCACTTCAAGAACTCTGTAGCACCGCCTACATACCT
CGCTCTGCTAATCCTGTTACCAGTGGCTGCTGCCAGTGGCGATAAGTCGTGTCTTACCGGGTTGGACTCA
AGACGATAGTTACCGGATAAGGCGCAGCGGTCGGGCTGAACGGGGGGTTCGTGCACACAGCCCAGCTTGG
AGCGAACGACCTACACCGAACTGAGATACCTACAGCGTGAGCTATGAGAAAGCGCCACGCTTCCCGAAGG
GAGAAAGGCGGACAGGTATCCGGTAAGCGGCAGGGTCG
Features (pLannotate 1.2.2; 7 found; start..end, strand, type, name):
    314..363     +  CDS            lacI (fragment): lac repressor; lacI; The lac repressor binds to the lac operator to inhibit transcription in E. coli. This inhibition can be relieved by adding lactose or isopropyl-β-D-thiogalactopyranoside (IPTG).
    381..545     +  CDS            PETH (fragment): FENR_SPIOL - Experimental evidence at protein level: Swiss-Prot protein existence level 1. May play a key role in regulating the relative amounts of cyclic and non-cyclic electron flow to meet the demands of the plant for ATP and reducing power. From Spinacia oleracea (Spinach).
    673..777     +  promoter       AmpR promoter: bla
    768..848     -  CDS            int (fragment): INT2_ECOLX - Protein inferred from homology: Swiss-Prot protein existence level 3. Putative integrase believed to be involved in the insertion of antibiotic resistance genes into plasmids and transposons. From Escherichia coli.
    936..992     +  CDS            GmR (fragment): gentamycin acetyltransferase; aacC1; confers resistance to gentamycin
    999..1787    +  CDS            aadA: S3AD_ECOLX - Experimental evidence at protein level: Swiss-Prot protein existence level 1. Mediates bacterial resistance to the antibiotics streptomycin and spectinomycin. From Escherichia coli.
   1961..131     +  rep_origin     ori (across the origin): high-copy-number ColE1/pMB1/pBR322/pUC origin of replication
