[The description below was written by a language model from this plasmid's Addgene catalogue record and pLannotate feature annotations shown in this document.]
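Description:
pTEI119 is a small (about 2.4 kb) level 0 module plasmid belonging to the PlaMiNGo toolkit, a modular cloning resource built around self-assembling split fluorescent proteins for examining the targeting specificity of nuclear-encoded organelle proteins. It is built on the pAGM1276 backbone, classed as a synthetic biology "Module 0" vector, and serves as a storage and donor plasmid for a single standardized part rather than as an expression construct. It is maintained in E. coli through a high-copy ColE1/pUC-type origin of replication and selected with spectinomycin via the aadA aminoglycoside adenylyltransferase gene, which lies downstream of an annotated AmpR (bla) promoter. Short fragments annotated as integrase, gentamicin acetyltransferase and lacI appear around these elements; they are most likely non-functional remnants of the cassettes from which the backbone was derived.

The payload is a 165 bp insert encoding the chloroplast transit peptide of ferredoxin-NADP+ reductase (FNR, gene PETH) from spinach (Spinacia oleracea), which the feature table confirms as a fragment matching the spinach protein. Transit peptides of this kind are N-terminal signals that direct nuclear-encoded precursor proteins into chloroplasts. No plant promoter, terminator, fluorescent protein fragment or tag is annotated in this plasmid, consistent with a level 0 part that must be combined with other modules to form a complete transcription unit. The record does not describe the flanking assembly sites or overhangs. Within the toolkit, the module would plausibly be fused to a split fluorescent protein component to provide a chloroplast-targeted fusion protein in organelle localization experiments.
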