Addgene plasmid #126059: pTEI119
Purpose: Module 0 vector of PlaMiNGo toolkit
Depositing lab: Ralf-Bernd Klösgen. Depositing organization: Martin-Luther-Universitaet Halle-Wittenberg. Publication: Targeting specificity of nuclear-encoded organelle proteins with a self-assembling split-fluorescent protein toolkit. Sharma M, Kretschmer C, Lampe C, Stuttmann J, Klosgen RB. J Cell Sci. 2019 Jun 3;132(11). pii: jcs.230839. doi: 10.1242/jcs.230839. PubMed 31085714.
Backbone
  Vector backbone: pAGM1276
  Total vector size (bp): 2416
  Vector type: Synthetic Biology ; Module 0
Growth in bacteria
  Bacterial resistance: Spectinomycin, 50 μg/mL
  Growth temperature: 37°C
  Growth strain: DH5alpha
  Copy number: Unknown
Gene/Insert
  Gene/Insert name: chloroplastic FNR transit peptide (alt name: FNR (tp))
  Species: Spinacia oleracea
  Insert size (bp): 165
Terms and licenses: Academic/Nonprofit Terms; Industry Terms: Not Available to Industry
How to cite: pTEI119 was a gift from Ralf-Bernd Klösgen (Addgene plasmid # 126059 ; http://n2t.net/addgene:126059 ; RRID:Addgene_126059)
